Addgene plasmid #171770: pLenti HsATP10B WT
Purpose: transfer plasmid for lentiviral vector production expressing Hs ATP10B WT
Depositing lab: Veerle Baekelandt. Depositing organization: Katholieke Universiteit Leuven. Publication: Mutated ATP10B increases Parkinson's disease risk by compromising lysosomal glucosylceramide export. Martin S, Smolders S, Van den Haute C, Heeman B, van Veen S, Crosiers D, Beletchi I, Verstraeten A, Gossye H, Gelders G, Pals P, Hamouda NN, Engelborghs S, Martin JJ, Eggermont J, De Deyn PP, Cras P, Baekelandt V, Vangheluwe P, Van Broeckhoven C. Acta Neuropathol. 2020 Jun;139(6):1001-1024. doi: 10.1007/s00401-020-02145-7. Epub 2020 Mar 14. PubMed 32172343.
Backbone
  Vector backbone: lentiviral transferplasmid
  Backbone manufacturer: Didier Trono
  Backbone size w/o insert (bp): 11402
  Total vector size (bp): 15803
  Vector type: Lentiviral
  Selectable markers: Puromycin
Growth in bacteria
  Bacterial resistance: Ampicillin, 100 μg/mL
  Growth temperature: 37°C
  Growth strain: NEB Stable
  Copy number: Unknown
Gene/Insert
  Gene/Insert name: ATP10B
  Species: H. sapiens (human)
  Insert size (bp): 4386
  Mutation: D433N
  Entrez Gene: ATP10B (a.k.a. ATPVB)
  Promoter: CMV
  Cloning method: Restriction Enzyme; 5′ cloning site NheI (not destroyed); 3′ cloning site XhoI (not destroyed)
  Sequencing primers: 5′ CGCAAATGGGCGGTAGGCGTG; 3′ CAGACCTTGCATTCCTTTGG
Terms and licenses: Academic/Nonprofit Terms; Industry Terms: Not Available to Industry
How to cite: pLenti HsATP10B WT was a gift from Veerle Baekelandt (Addgene plasmid # 171770 ; http://n2t.net/addgene:171770 ; RRID:Addgene_171770)
