[The description below was written by a language model from this plasmid's Addgene catalogue record and pLannotate feature annotations shown in this document.]
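Description:
pLenti HsATP10B WT is an HIV-1-derived lentiviral transfer plasmid of about 15.8 kb, built on a Trono-type backbone and intended for producing lentiviral vectors that express human ATP10B in mammalian cells. It is propagated in E. coli through a ColE1/pUC-type origin with ampicillin selection (AmpR). The backbone also retains pBR322-derived remnants (fragments of TcR, bom and rop) and an older SV40 promoter–gpt–SV40 small t intron/poly(A) cassette that lies outside the viral genome.

The packaged region is flanked by HIV-1 LTR sequences, both annotated as truncated. It contains the Ψ packaging signal with a partial gag sequence, the Rev response element for Rev-dependent nuclear export of the genomic RNA, and the cPPT/CTS element, which improves transduction. Within it, the CMV enhancer/promoter drives the roughly 4.4 kb ATP10B coding sequence, cloned between NheI and XhoI sites. ATP10B encodes the catalytic subunit of a P4-ATPase flippase that transports glucosylceramide across the lysosomal membrane. An EMCV IRES links this open reading frame to a puromycin N-acetyltransferase gene, so both proteins are translated from a single transcript and transduced cells can be selected with puromycin. A WPRE downstream enhances transcript stability and expression.

The record is inconsistent on one point: the name and purpose describe the wild-type protein, but the mutation field lists D433N, and the feature table cannot settle which version is present. The associated work concerns ATP10B variants in Parkinson's disease risk and lysosomal glucosylceramide export, which fits use of the construct for stable ATP10B overexpression in functional studies.
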