Features (pLannotate 1.2.2; 32 found; start..end, strand, type, name):
    784..882     -  CDS            TBC1D5 (fragment): TBCD5_HUMAN - Also known as KIAA0210. Experimental evidence at protein level: Swiss-Prot protein existence level 1. May act as a GTPase-activating protein (GAP) for Rab family protein(s). May act as a GAP for RAB7A. Can displace RAB7A and retromer CSC subcomplex from the endosomal membrane to the cytosol; at least retromer displacement seems to require its catalytic activity (PubMed:19531583, PubMed:20923837). Required for retrograde transport of cargo proteins from endosomes to the trans-Golgi network (TGN); the function seems to require its catalytic activity. Involved in regulation of autop
   1288..1567    +  CDS            TcR (fragment): tetracycline efflux protein; tet; confers resistance to tetracycline
   1568..1616    -  misc_feature   bom (fragment): basis of mobility region from pBR322
   1718..1753    -  CDS            rop (fragment): Rop protein, which maintains plasmids at low copy number; rop
   1848..1952    +  promoter       AmpR promoter: bla
   1953..2813    +  CDS            AmpR: β-lactamase; bla; confers resistance to ampicillin, carbenicillin, and related antibiotics
   2984..3572    +  rep_origin     ori: high-copy-number ColE1/pMB1/pBR322/pUC origin of replication
   3755..3811    +  CDS            lacI (fragment): lac repressor; lacI; The lac repressor binds to the lac operator to inhibit transcription in E. coli. This inhibition can be relieved by adding lactose or isopropyl-β-D-thiogalactopyranoside (IPTG).
   3818..4147    +  promoter       SV40 promoter: SV40 enhancer and early promoter
   4347..4466    +  CDS            gpt (fragment): XGPT_ECOLI - Also known as gpp, gxu. Experimental evidence at protein level: Swiss-Prot protein existence level 1. Purine salvage pathway enzyme that catalyzes the transfer of the ribosyl-5-phosphate group from 5-phospho-alpha-D-ribose 1- diphosphate (PRPP) to the N9 position of the 6-oxopurines guanine and xanthine to form the corresponding ribonucleotides GMP (guanosine 5'- monophosphate) and XMP (xanthosine 5'-monophosphate), with the release of PPi. To a lesser extent, also acts on hypoxanthine (PubMed:9100006, PubMed:3886014). Does not ribophosphorylate adenine (PubMed:3886014). From Esch
   4466..4801    +  CDS            gpt (fragment): XGPT_ECOLI - Also known as gpp, gxu. Experimental evidence at protein level: Swiss-Prot protein existence level 1. Purine salvage pathway enzyme that catalyzes the transfer of the ribosyl-5-phosphate group from 5-phospho-alpha-D-ribose 1- diphosphate (PRPP) to the N9 position of the 6-oxopurines guanine and xanthine to form the corresponding ribonucleotides GMP (guanosine 5'- monophosphate) and XMP (xanthosine 5'-monophosphate), with the release of PPi. To a lesser extent, also acts on hypoxanthine (PubMed:9100006, PubMed:3886014). Does not ribophosphorylate adenine (PubMed:3886014). From Esch
   4896..5201    +  CDS            frsA (fragment): FRSA_ECOLI - Also known as yafA. Experimental evidence at protein level: Swiss-Prot protein existence level 1. Catalyzes the hydrolysis of esters (PubMed:15808744). Displays esterase activity toward pNP-butyrate (PubMed:15808744). May stimulate mixed-acid fermentation by acting as a fermentation/respiration switch that down-regulates respiration and up- regulates fermentation rates (PubMed:15169777). From Escherichia coli (strain K12).
   5205..5279    +  CDS            small t antigen (fragment): SV40 (simian virus 40) small t antigen
   5281..5346    +  intron         small t intron: SV40 (simian virus 40) small t antigen intron
   5476..5496    +  CDS            SV40 NLS: nuclear localization signal of SV40 (simian virus 40) large T antigen
   5815..5898    +  CDS            large T antigen (fragment): large T antigen from SV40 (simian virus 40)
   5921..6055    +  polyA_signal   SV40 poly(A) signal: SV40 polyadenylation signal
   6222..6551    +  CDS            nef (fragment): NEF_HV1BR - Experimental evidence at protein level: Swiss-Prot protein existence level 1. Extracellular Nef protein targets CD4(+) T-lymphocytes for apoptosis by interacting with CXCR4 surface receptors (PubMed:14990729). From Human immunodeficiency virus type 1 group M subtype B (isolate BRU/LAI) (HIV-1).
   6599..6856    +  LTR            5' LTR (truncated): truncated 5' long terminal repeat (LTR) from HIV-1
   6903..7028    +  misc_feature   HIV-1 Ψ: packaging signal of human immunodeficiency virus type 1
   7012..7375    +  CDS            HIV-1 gag (fragment): gag protein from human immunodeficiency virus 1; gag
   7521..7754    +  misc_feature   RRE: The Rev response element (RRE) of HIV-1 allows for Rev-dependent mRNA export from the nucleus to the cytoplasm.
   8131..8231    +  CDS            Rev (fragment): human immunodeficiency virus 1 (HIV-1) Rev protein; rev; enhances nuclear export of unspliced and incompletely spliced viral mRNAs
   8276..8393    +  misc_feature   cPPT/CTS: central polypurine tract and central termination sequence of HIV-1
   8452..8755    +  enhancer       CMV enhancer: human cytomegalovirus immediate early enhancer
   8756..8959    +  promoter       CMV promoter: human cytomegalovirus (CMV) immediate early promoter
   9054..13436   +  CDS            ATP10B: AT10B_HUMAN - Also known as ATPVB, KIAA0715. Experimental evidence at protein level: Swiss-Prot protein existence level 1. Catalytic component of a P4-ATPase flippase complex, which catalyzes the hydrolysis of ATP coupled to the transport of glucosylceramide (GlcCer) from the outer to the inner leaflet of lysosome membranes. Plays an important role in the maintenance of lysosome membrane integrity and function in cortical neurons. From Homo sapiens (Human).
  13600..14062   +  misc_feature   IRES: internal ribosome entry site (IRES) of the encephalomyocarditis virus (EMCV)
  14070..14666   +  CDS            PuroR: puromycin N-acetyltransferase; pac from Streptomyces alboniger; confers resistance to puromycin
  14686..15274   +  misc_feature   WPRE: woodchuck hepatitis virus posttranscriptional regulatory element
  15295..15399   +  CDS            nef (fragment): NEF_HV1LA - Experimental evidence at protein level: Swiss-Prot protein existence level 1. Extracellular Nef protein targets CD4(+) T-lymphocytes for apoptosis by interacting with CXCR4 surface receptors. From Human immunodeficiency virus type 1 group M subtype B (isolate Lai) (HIV-1).
  15444..15624   +  LTR            5' LTR (truncated): truncated 5' long terminal repeat (LTR) from HIV-1
>Addgene plasmid #171770 | pLenti HsATP10B WT | addgene full sequence | sequence record 337043 | Addgene NGS Result
CATACCTGGCTAATCCCAGATCCTAAGGATTACATTAAGTTTACTAACATTTATATAATGATTTATAGTT
TAAAGTATAAACTTATCTAATTTACTATTCTGACAGATATTAATTAATCCTCAAATATCATAAGAGATGA
TTACTATTATCCCCATTTAACACAAGAGGAAACTGAGAGGGAAAGATGTTGAAGTAATTTTCCCACAATT
ACAGCATCCGTTAGTTACGACTCTATGATCTTCTGACACAAATTCCATTTACTCCTCACCCTATGACTCA
GTCGAATATATCAAAGTTATGGACATTATGCTAAGTAACAAATTACCCTTTTATATAGTAAATACTGAGT
AGATTGAGAGAAGAAATTGTTTGCAAACCTGAATAGCTTCAAGAAGAAGAGAAGTGAGGATAAGAATAAC
AGTTGTCATTTAACAAGTTTTAACAAGTAACTTGGTTAGAAAGGGATTCAAATGCATAAAGCAAGGGATA
AATTTTTCTGGCAACAAGACTATACAATATAACCTTAAATATGACTTCAAATAATTGTTGGAACTTGATA
AAACTAATTAAATATTATTGAAGATTATCAATATTATAAATGTAATTTACTTTTAAAAAGGGAACATAGA
AATGTGTATCATTAGAGTAGAAAACAATCCTTATTATCACAATTTGTCAAAACAAGTTTGTTATTAACAC
AAGTAGAATACTGCATTCAATTAAGTTGACTGCAGATTTTGTGTTTTGTTAAAATTAGAAAGAGATAACA
ACAATTTGAATTATTGAAAGTAACATGTAAATAGTTCTACATACGTTCTTTTGACATCTTGTTCAATCAT
TGATCGAAGTTCTTTATCTTGGAAGAATTTGTTCCAAAGACTCTGAAATAAGGAAAACAATCTATTATAT
AGTCTCACACCTTTGTTTTACTTTTAGTGATTTCAATTTAATAATGTAAATGGTTAAAATTTATTCTTCT
CTGAGATCATTTCACATTGCAGATAGAAAACCTGAGACTGGGGTAATTTTTATTAAAATCTAATTTAATC
TCAGAAACACATCTTTATTCTAACATCAATTTTTCCAGTTTGATATTATCATATAAAGTCAGCCTTCCTC
ATCTGCAGGTTCCACAACAAAAATCCAACCAACTGTGGATCAAAAATATTGGGAAAAAATTAAAAATAGC
AATACAACAATAAAAAAATACAAATCAGAAAAACAGCACAGTATAACAACTTTATTTAGCATTTACAATC
TATTAGGTATTATAAGTAATCTAGCCAGATCCTCTACGCCGGACGCATCGTGGCCGGCATCACCGGCGCC
ACAGGTGCGGTTGCTGGCGCCTATATCGCCGACATCACCGATGGGGAAGATCGGGCTCGCCACTTCGGGC
TCATGAGCGCTTGTTTCGGCGTGGGTATGGTGGCAGGCCCCGTGGCCGGGGGACTGTTGGGCGCCATCTC
CTTGCATGCACCATTCCTTGCGGCGGCGGTGCTCAACGGCCTCAACCTACTACTGGGCTGCTTCCTAATG
CAGGAGTCGCATAAGGGAGAGCGTCGAATGGTGCACTCTCAGTACAATCTGCTCTGATGCCGCATAGTTA
AGCCAGCCCCGACACCCGCCAACACCCGCTGACGCGCCCTGACGGGCTTGTCTGCTCCCGGCATCCGCTT
ACAGACAAGCTGTGACCGTCTCCGGGAGCTGCATGTGTCAGAGGTTTTCACCGTCATCACCGAAACGCGC
GAGACGAAAGGGCCTCGTGATACGCCTATTTTTATAGGTTAATGTCATGATAATAATGGTTTCTTAGACG
TCAGGTGGCACTTTTCGGGGAAATGTGCGCGGAACCCCTATTTGTTTATTTTTCTAAATACATTCAAATA
TGTATCCGCTCATGAGACAATAACCCTGATAAATGCTTCAATAATATTGAAAAAGGAAGAGTATGAGTAT
TCAACATTTCCGTGTCGCCCTTATTCCCTTTTTTGCGGCATTTTGCCTTCCTGTTTTTGCTCACCCAGAA
ACGCTGGTGAAAGTAAAAGATGCTGAAGATCAGTTGGGTGCACGAGTGGGTTACATCGAACTGGATCTCA
ACAGCGGTAAGATCCTTGAGAGTTTTCGCCCCGAAGAACGTTTTCCAATGATGAGCACTTTTAAAGTTCT
GCTATGTGGCGCGGTATTATCCCGTATTGACGCCGGGCAAGAGCAACTCGGTCGCCGCATACACTATTCT
CAGAATGACTTGGTTGAGTACTCACCAGTCACAGAAAAGCATCTTACGGATGGCATGACAGTAAGAGAAT
TATGCAGTGCTGCCATAACCATGAGTGATAACACTGCGGCCAACTTACTTCTGACAACGATCGGAGGACC
GAAGGAGCTAACCGCTTTTTTGCACAACATGGGGGATCATGTAACTCGCCTTGATCGTTGGGAACCGGAG
CTGAATGAAGCCATACCAAACGACGAGCGTGACACCACGATGCCTGTAGCAATGGCAACAACGTTGCGCA
AACTATTAACTGGCGAACTACTTACTCTAGCTTCCCGGCAACAATTAATAGACTGGATGGAGGCGGATAA
AGTTGCAGGACCACTTCTGCGCTCGGCCCTTCCGGCTGGCTGGTTTATTGCTGATAAATCTGGAGCCGGT
GAGCGTGGGTCTCGCGGTATCATTGCAGCACTGGGGCCAGATGGTAAGCCCTCCCGTATCGTAGTTATCT
ACACGACGGGGAGTCAGGCAACTATGGATGAACGAAATAGACAGATCGCTGAGATAGGTGCCTCACTGAT
TAAGCATTGGTAACTGTCAGACCAAGTTTACTCATATATACTTTAGATTGATTTAAAACTTCATTTTTAA
TTTAAAAGGATCTAGGTGAAGATCCTTTTTGATAATCTCATGACCAAAATCCCTTAACGTGAGTTTTCGT
TCCACTGAGCGTCAGACCCCGTAGAAAAGATCAAAGGATCTTCTTGAGATCCTTTTTTTCTGCGCGTAAT
CTGCTGCTTGCAAACAAAAAAACCACCGCTACCAGCGGTGGTTTGTTTGCCGGATCAAGAGCTACCAACT
CTTTTTCCGAAGGTAACTGGCTTCAGCAGAGCGCAGATACCAAATACTGTTCTTCTAGTGTAGCCGTAGT
TAGGCCACCACTTCAAGAACTCTGTAGCACCGCCTACATACCTCGCTCTGCTAATCCTGTTACCAGTGGC
TGCTGCCAGTGGCGATAAGTCGTGTCTTACCGGGTTGGACTCAAGACGATAGTTACCGGATAAGGCGCAG
CGGTCGGGCTGAACGGGGGGTTCGTGCACACAGCCCAGCTTGGAGCGAACGACCTACACCGAACTGAGAT
ACCTACAGCGTGAGCTATGAGAAAGCGCCACGCTTCCCGAAGGGAGAAAGGCGGACAGGTATCCGGTAAG
CGGCAGGGTCGGAACAGGAGAGCGCACGAGGGAGCTTCCAGGGGGAAACGCCTGGTATCTTTATAGTCCT
GTCGGGTTTCGCCACCTCTGACTTGAGCGTCGATTTTTGTGATGCTCGTCAGGGGGGCGGAGCCTATGGA
AAAACGCCAGCAACGCGGCCTTTTTACGGTTCCTGGCCTTTTGCTGGCCTTTTGCTCACATGTTCTTTCC
TGCGTTATCCCCTGATTCTGTGGATAACCGTATTACCGCCTTTGAGTGAGCTGATACCGCTCGCCGCAGC
CGAACGACCGAGCGCAGCGAGTCAGTGAGCGAGGAAGCGGAAGAGCGCCCAATACGCAAACCGCCTCTCC
CCGCGCGTTGGCCGATTCATTAATGCAGCTGTGGAATGTGTGTCAGTTAGGGTGTGGAAAGTCCCCAGGC
TCCCCAGCAGGCAGAAGTATGCAAAGCATGCATCTCAATTAGTCAGCAACCAGGTGTGGAAAGTCCCCAG
GCTCCCCAGCAGGCAGAAGTATGCAAAGCATGCATCTCAATTAGTCAGCAACCATAGTCCCGCCCCTAAC
TCCGCCCATCCCGCCCCTAACTCCGCCCAGTTCCGCCCATTCTCCGCCCCATGGCTGACTAATTTTTTTT
ATTTATGCAGAGGCCGAGGCCGCCTCGGCCTCTGAGCTATTCCAGAAGTAGTGAGGAGGCTTTTTTGGAG
GCCTAGGCTTTTGCAAAAAGCTTGGACACAAGACAGGCTTGCGAGATATGTTTGAGAATACCACTTTATC
CCGCGTCAGGGAGAGGCAGTGCGTAAAAAGACGCGGACTCATGTGAAATACTGGTTTTTAGTGCGCCAGA
TCTCTATAATCTCGCGCAACCTATTTTCCCCTCGAACACTTTTTAAGCCGTAGATAAACAGGCTGGGACA
CTTCACATGAGCGAAAAATACATCGTCACCTGGGACATGTTGCAGATCCATGCACGTAAACTCGCAAGCC
GACTGATGCCTTCTGAACAATGGAAAGGCATTATTGCCGTAAGCCGTGGCGGTCTGTACCGGGTGCGTTA
CTGGCGCGTGAACTGGGTATTCGTCATGTCGATACCGTTTGTATTTCCAGCTACGATCACGACAACCAGC
GCGAGCTTAAAGTGCTGAAACGCGCAGAAGGCGATGGCGAAGGCTTCATCGTTATTGATGACCTGGTGGA
TACCGGTGGTACTGCGGTTGCGATTCGTGAAATGTATCCAAAAGCGCACTTTGTCACCATCTTCGCAAAA
CCGGCTGGTCGTCCGCTGGTTGATGACTATGTTGTTGATATCCCGCAAGATACCTGGATTGAACAGCCGT
GGGATATGGGCGTCGTATTCGTCCCGCCAATCTCCGGTCGCTAATCTTTTCAACGCCTGGCACTGCCGGG
CGTTGTTCTTTTTAACTTCAGGCGGGTTACAATAGTTTCCAGTAAGTATTCTGGAGGCTGCATCCATGAC
ACAGGCAAACCTGAGCGAAACCCTGTTCAAACCCCGCTTTAAACATCCTGAAACCTCGACGCTAGTCCGC
CGCTTTAATCACGGCGCACAACCGCCTGTGCAGTCGGCCCTTGATGGTAAAACCATCCCTCACTGGTATC
GCATGATTAACCGTCTGATGTGGATCTGGCGCGGCATTGACCCACGCGAAATCCTCGACGTCCAGGCACG
TATTGTGATGAGCGATGCCGAACGTACCGACGATGATTTATACGATACGGTGATTGGCTACCGTGGCGGC
AACTGGATTTATGAGTGGGCCCCGGATCTTTGTGAAGGAACCTTACTTCTGTGGTGTGACATAATTGGAC
AAACTACCTACAGAGATTTAAAGCTCTAAGGTAAATATAAAATTTTTAAGTGTATAATGTGTTAAACTAC
TGATTCTAATTGTTTGTGTATTTTAGATTCCAACCTATGGAACTGATGAATGGGAGCAGTGGTGGAATGC
CTTTAATGAGGAAAACCTGTTTTGCTCAGAAGAAATGCCATCTAGTGATGATGAGGCTACTGCTGACTCT
CAACATTCTACTCCTCCAAAAAAGAAGAGAAAGGTAGAAGACCCCAAGGACTTTCCTTCAGAATTGCTAA
GTTTTTTGAGTCATGCTGTGTTTAGTAATAGAACTCTTGCTTGCTTTGCTATTTACACCACAAAGGAAAA
AGCTGCACTGCTATACAAGAAAATTATGGAAAAATATTCTGTAACCTTTATAAGTAGGCATAACAGTTAT
AATCATAACATACTGTTTTTTCTTACTCCACACAGGCATAGAGTGTCTGCTATTAATAACTATGCTCAAA
AATTGTGTACCTTTAGCTTTTTAATTTGTAAAGGGGTTAATAAGGAATATTTGATGTATAGTGCCTTGAC
TAGAGATCATAATCAGCCATACCACATTTGTAGAGGTTTTACTTGCTTTAAAAAACCTCCCACACCTCCC
CCTGAACCTGAAACATAAAATGAATGCAATTGTTGTTGTTAACTTGTTTATTGCAGCTTATAATGGTTAC
AAATAAAGCAATAGCATCACAAATTTCACAAATAAAGCATTTTTTTCACTGCATTCTAGTTGTGGTTTGT
CCAAACTCATCAATGTATCTTATCATGTCTGGATCAACTGGATAACTCAAGCTAACCAAAATCATCCCAA
ACTTCCCACCCCATACCCTATTACCACTGCCAATTACCTGTGGTTTCATTTACTCTAAACCTGTGATTCC
TCTGAATTATTTTCATTTTAAAGAAATTGTATTTGTTAAATATGTACTACAAACTTAGTAGTTGGAAGGG
CTAATTCACTCCCAAAGAAGACAAGATATCCTTGATCTGTGGATCTACCACACACAAGGCTACTTCCCTG
ATTAGCAGAACTACACACCAGGGCCAGGGGTCAGATATCCACTGACCTTTGGATGGTGCTACAAGCTAGT
ACCAGTTGAGCCAGATAAGGTAGAAGAGGCCAATAAAGGAGAGAACACCAGCTTGTTACACCCTGTGAGC
CTGCATGGGATGGATGACCCGGAGAGAGAAGTGTTAGAGTGGAGGTTTGACAGCCGCCTAGCATTTCATC
ACGTGGCCCGAGAGCTGCATCCGGAGTACTTCAAGAACTGCTGATATCGAGCTTGCTACAAGGGACTTTC
CGCTGGGGACTTTCCAGGGAGGCGTGGCCTGGGCGGGACTGGGGAGTGGCGAGCCCTCAGATCCTGCATA
TAAGCAGCTGCTTTTTGCCTGTACTGGGTCTCTCTGGTTAGACCAGATCTGAGCCTGGGAGCTCTCTGGC
TAACTAGGGAACCCACTGCTTAAGCCTCAATAAAGCTTGCCTTGAGTGCTTCAAGTAGTGTGTGCCCGTC
TGTTGTGTGACTCTGGTAACTAGAGATCCCTCAGACCCTTTTAGTCAGTGTGGAAAATCTCTAGCAGTGG
CGCCCGAACAGGGACTTGAAAGCGAAAGGGAAACCAGAGGAGCTCTCTCGACGCAGGACTCGGCTTGCTG
AAGCGCGCACGGCAAGAGGCGAGGGGCGGCGACTGGTGAGTACGCCAAAAATTTTGACTAGCGGAGGCTA
GAAGGAGAGAGATGGGTGCGAGAGCGTCAGTATTAAGCGGGGGAGAATTAGATCGCGATGGGAAAAAATT
CGGTTAAGGCCAGGGGGAAAGAAAAAATATAAATTAAAACATATAGTATGGGCAAGCAGGGAGCTAGAAC
GATTCGCAGTTAATCCTGGCCTGTTAGAAACATCAGAAGGCTGTAGACAAATACTGGGACAGCTACAACC
ATCCCTTCAGACAGGATCAGAAGAACTTAGATCATTATATAATACAGTAGCAACCCTCTATTGTGTGCAT
CAAAGGATAGAGATAAAAGACACCAAGGAAGCTTTAGACAAGATAGAGGAAGAGCAAAACAAAAGTAAGA
CCACCGCACAGCAAGCGGCCGCTGATCTTCAGACCTGGAGGAGGAGATATGAGGGACAATTGGAGAAGTG
AATTATATAAATATAAAGTAGTAAAAATTGAACCATTAGGAGTAGCACCCACCAAGGCAAAGAGAAGAGT
GGTGCAGAGAGAAAAAAGAGCAGTGGGAATAGGAGCTTTGTTCCTTGGGTTCTTGGGAGCAGCAGGAAGC
ACTATGGGCGCAGCGTCAATGACGCTGACGGTACAGGCCAGACAATTATTGTCTGGTATAGTGCAGCAGC
AGAACAATTTGCTGAGGGCTATTGAGGCGCAACAGCATCTGTTGCAACTCACAGTCTGGGGCATCAAGCA
GCTCCAGGCAAGAATCCTGGCTGTGGAAAGATACCTAAAGGATCAACAGCTCCTGGGGATTTGGGGTTGC
TCTGGAAAACTCATTTGCACCACTGCTGTGCCTTGGAATGCTAGTTGGAGTAATAAATCTCTGGAACAGA
TTTGGAATCACACGACCTGGATGGAGTGGGACAGAGAAATTAACAATTACACAAGCTTAATACACTCCTT
AATTGAAGAATCGCAAAACCAGCAAGAAAAGAATGAACAAGAATTATTGGAATTAGATAAATGGGCAAGT
TTGTGGAATTGGTTTAACATAACAAATTGGCTGTGGTATATAAAATTATTCATAATGATAGTAGGAGGCT
TGGTAGGTTTAAGAATAGTTTTTGCTGTACTTTCTATAGTGAATAGAGTTAGGCAGGGATATTCACCATT
ATCGTTTCAGACCCACCTCCCAACCCCGAGGGGACCCGACAGGCCCGAAGGAATAGAAGAAGAAGGTGGA
GAGAGAGACAGAGACAGATCCATTCGATTAGTGAACGGATCTCGACGGTATCGCCGAATTCACAAATGGC
AGTATTCATCCACAATTTTAAAAGAAAAGGGGGGATTGGGGGGTACAGTGCAGGGGAAAGAATAGTAGAC
ATAATAGCAACAGACATACAAACTAAAGAATTACAAAAACAAATTACAAAAATTCAAAATTTTCGGGTTT
ATTACAGGGACAGCAGAGATCCACTTTGGGGCGATAAGCTTGGGAGTTCCGCGTTACATAACTTACGGTA
AATGGCCCGCCTGGCTGACCGCCCAACGACCCCCGCCCATTGACGTCAATAATGACGTATGTTCCCATAG
TAACGCCAATAGGGACTTTCCATTGACGTCAATGGGTGGAGTATTTACGGTAAACTGCCCACTTGGCAGT
ACATCAAGTGTATCATATGCCAAGTACGCCCCCTATTGACGTCAATGACGGTAAATGGCCCGCCTGGCAT
TATGCCCAGTACATGACCTTATGGGACTTTCCTACTTGGCAGTACATCTACGTATTAGTCATCGCTATTA
CCATGGTGATGCGGTTTTGGCAGTACATCAATGGGCGTGGATAGCGGTTTGACTCACGGGGATTTCCAAG
TCTCCACCCCATTGACGTCAATGGGAGTTTGTTTTGGCACCAAAATCAACGGGACTTTCCAAAATGTCGT
AACAACTCCGCCCCATTGACGCAAATGGGCGGTAGGCGTGTACGGTGGGAGGTCTATATAAGCAGAGCTC
GTTTAGTGAACCGTCAGATCGCCTGGAGACGCCATCCACGCTGTTTTGACCTCCATAGAAGACACCGACT
CTAGAGGATCTGCTAGCGCCACCATGGCCCTCTCAGTGGACTCATCGTGGCATCGGTGGCAGTGGAGAGT
CAGAGATGGCTTCCCCCATTGTCCATCGGAAACCACACCGCTGCTCTCTCCAGAGAAAGGGAGACAGAGC
TACAACTTGACACAGCAGCGGGTCGTGTTCCCCAACAACAGCATATTCCATCAAGATTGGGAAGAGGTCT
CCAGGAGATACCCTGGCAACAGAACCTGCACAACCAAATACACCCTCTTCACCTTCCTGCCCCGGAATCT
CTTTGAGCAATTTCATAGATGGGCTAACCTCTATTTCCTGTTCCTGGTGATTTTGAACTGGATGCCCTCC
ATGGAAGTCTTCCACAGAGAAATCACCATGTTACCATTGGCCATTGTCCTGTTCGTCATCATGATCAAGG
ATGGCATGGAGGACTTCAAGAGACACCGCTTTGATAAAGCAATAAACTGCTCCAACATTCGAATTTATGA
AAGAAAAGAGCAGACCTATGTGCAGAAGTGCTGGAAGGATGTGCGCGTGGGAGACTTCATCCAAATGAAA
TGCAATGAGATTGTCCCAGCAGACATACTCCTCCTTTTTTCCTCTGACCCCAATGGGATATGCCATCTGG
AAACTGCCAGCTTGGATGGAGAGACAAACCTCAAGCAAAGATGTGTCGTGAAGGGCTTCTCACAGCAGGA
GGTACAGTTCGAACCAGAGCTTTTCCACAATACCATCGTGTGTGAGAAACCCAACAACCACCTCAACAAA
TTTAAGGGTTATATGGAGCATCCTGACCAGACCAGGACTGGCTTTGGCTGTGAGAGTCTTCTGCTTCGAG
GCTGCACCATCAGAAACACCGAGATGGCTGTTGGCATTGTCATCTATGCAGGCCATGAGACGAAAGCCAT
GCTGAACAACAGTGGCCCCCGGTACAAACGCAGCAAGATTGAGCGGCGCATGAATATAGACATCTTCTTC
TGCATTGGGATCCTCATCCTCATGTGCCTTATTGGAGCTGTAGGTCACAGCATCTGGAATGGGACCTTTG
AAGAACACCCTCCCTTCGATGTGCCAGATGCCAATGGCAGCTTCCTTCCCAGTGCCCTTGGGGGCTTCTA
CATGTTCCTCACAATGATCATCCTGCTCCAGGTGCTGATCCCCATCTCTTTGTATGTCTCCATTGAGCTG
GTGAAGCTCGGGCAAGTGTTCTTCTTGAGCAATGACCTTGACCTGTATGATGAAGAGACCGATTTATCCA
TTCAATGTCGAGCCCTCAACATCGCAGAGGACTTGGGCCAGATCCAGTACATCTTCTCCGATAAGACGGG
GACCCTGACAGAGAACAAGATGGTGTTCCGACGTTGCACCATCATGGGCAGCGAGTATTCTCACCAAGAA
AATGCTAAGCGACTGGAGACCCCAAAGGAGCTGGACTCAGATGGTGAAGAGTGGACCCAATACCAATGCC
TGTCCTTCTCGGCTAGATGGGCCCAGGATCCAGCAACTATGAGAAGCCAAAAAGGTGCTCAGCCTCTGAG
GAGGAGCCAGAGTGCCCGGGTGCCCATCCAGGGCCACTACCGGCAAAGGTCTATGGGGCACCGTGAAAGC
TCACAGCCTCCTGTGGCCTTCAGCAGCTCCATAGAAAAAGATGTAACTCCAGATAAAAACCTACTGACCA
AGGTTCGAGATGCTGCCCTGTGGTTGGAGACCTTGTCAGACAGCAGACCTGCCAAGGCTTCCCTCTCCAC
CACCTCCTCCATTGCTGATTTCTTCCTTGCCTTAACCATCTGCAACTCTGTCATGGTGTCCACAACCACC
GAGCCCAGGCAGAGGGTCACCATCAAACCCTCAAGCAAGGCTCTGGGGACGTCCCTGGAGAAGATTCAGC
AGCTCTTCCAGAAGTTGAAGCTATTGAGCCTCAGCCAGTCATTCTCATCCACTGCACCCTCTGACACAGA
CCTCGGGGAGAGCTTAGGGGCCAACGTGGCCACCACAGACTCGGATGAGAGAGATGATGCATCTGTGTGC
AGTGGAGGTGACTCCACTGATGACGGTGGCTACAGGAGCAGCATGTGGGACCAGGGCGACATCCTGGAGT
CTGGGTCAGGCACTTCCTTGGAGGAGGCATTGGAGGCCCCAGCCACAGACCTGGCCAGGCCTGAGTTCTG
TTACGAGGCTGAGAGCCCTGATGAGGCCGCCCTGGTGCACGCTGCCCATGCCTACAGCTTCACACTAGTG
TCCCGGACACCTGAGCAGGTGACTGTGCGCCTGCCCCAGGGCACCTGCCTCACCTTCAGCCTCCTCTGCA
CCCTGGGCTTTGACTCTGTCAGGAAGAGAATGTCTGTGGTTGTGAGGCACCCACTGACTGGCGAGATTGT
TGTCTACACCAAGGGTGCTGACTCGGTCATCATGGACCTGCTGGAAGACCCAGCCTGCGTACCTGACATT
AATATGGAAAAGAAGCTGAGAAAAATCCGAGCCCGGACCCAAAAGCATCTAGACTTGTATGCAAGAGATG
GCCTGCGCACACTATGCATTGCCAAGAAGGTTGTAAGCGAAGAGGACTTCCGGAGATGGGCCAGTTTCCG
GCGTGAGGCTGAGGCATCCCTCGACAACCGAGATGAGCTTCTCATGGAAACTGCACAGCATCTGGAGAAT
CAACTCACCTTACTTGGAGCCACTGGGATCGAAGACCGGCTGCAGGAAGGAGTTCCAGATACGATTGCCA
CTCTGCGGGAGGCTGGGATCCAGCTCTGGGTCCTGACTGGAGATAAGCAGGAGACAGCGGTCAACATTGC
CCATTCCTGCAGACTGTTAAATCAGACCGACACTGTTTATACCATCAATACAGAGAATCAGGAGACCTGT
GAATCCATCCTCAATTGTGCATTGGAAGAGCTAAAGCAATTTCGTGAACTACAGAAGCCAGACCGCAAGC
TCTTTGGATTCCGCTTACCTTCCAAGACACCATCCATCACCTCAGAAGCTGTGGTTCCAGAAGCTGGATT
GGTCATCGATGGGAAGACATTGAATGCCATCTTCCAGGGAAAGCTAGAGAAGAAGTTTCTGGAATTGACC
CAGTATTGTCGGTCCGTCCTGTGCTGCCGCTCCACGCCACTCCAGAAGAGTATGATAGTCAAGCTGGTGC
GAGACAAGTTGCGCGTCATGACCCTTTCCATAGGTGATGGAGCAAATGATGTAAGCATGATTCAAGCTGC
TGATATTGGAATTGGAATATCTGGACAGGAAGGCATGCAGGCTGTCATGTCCAGCGACTTTGCCATCACC
CGCTTTAAGCATCTCAAGAAGTTGCTGCTCGTGCATGGCCACTGGTGTTACTCGCGCCTGGCCAGGATGG
TGGTGTACTACCTCTACAAGAACGTGTGCTACGTCAACCTGCTCTTCTGGTATCAGTTCTTCTGTGGTTT
CTCCAGCTCCACCATGATTGATTACTGGCAGATGATATTCTTCAATCTCTTCTTTACCTCCTTGCCTCCT
CTTGTCTTTGGAGTCCTTGACAAAGACATCTCTGCAGAAACACTCCTGGCATTGCCTGAGCTATACAAGA
GTGGCCAGAACTCTGAGTGCTATAACCTGTCGACTTTCTGGATTTCTATGGTGGATGCATTCTACCAGAG
CCTCATCTGTTTCTTTATCCCTTACCTGGCCTATAAGGGCTCTGATATAGATGTCTTTACCTTTGGGACA
CCAATCAACACCATCTCCCTCACCACAATCCTTTTGCACCAGGCAATGGAAATGAAGACATGGACCATTT
TCCACGGAGTCGTGCTCCTCGGCAGCTTCCTGATGTACTTTCTGGTATCCCTCCTGTACAATGCCACCTG
CGTCATCTGCAACAGCCCCACCAATCCCTATTGGGTGATGGAAGGCCAGCTCTCAAACCCCACTTTCTAC
CTCGTCTGCTTTCTCACACCAGTTGTTGCTCTTCTCCCAAGATACTTTTTCCTGTCTCTGCAAGGAACTT
GTGGGAAGTCTCTAATCTCAAAAGCTCAGAAAATTGACAAACTCCCCCCAGACAAAAGAAACCTGGAAAT
CCAGAGTTGGAGAAGCAGACAGAGGCCTGCCCCTGTCCCCGAAGTGGCTCGACCAACTCACCACCCAGTG
TCATCTATCACAGGACAGGACTTCAGTGCCAGCACCCCAAAGAGCTCTAACCCTCCCAAGAGGAAGCATG
TGGAAGAGTCAGTACTCCACGAACAGAGATGTGGCACGGAGTGCATGAGGGATGACTCATGCTCAGGGGA
CTCCTCAGCTCAACTCTCATCCGGGGAGCACCTGCTGGGACCTAACAGGATAATGGCCTACTCAAGAGGA
CAGACTGATATGTGCCGGTGCTCAAAGAGGAGCAGCCATCGCCGATCCCAGAGTTCACTGACCATATAGT
ACCTCGAGCACTAGTCCCCGGGACCGCGGCACGCGTGCTCTAGCCCAATTCCGCCCCCTCCCCCCCCCCT
AACGTTACTGGCCGAAGCCGCTTGGAATAAGGCCGGTGTGCGTTTGTCTATATGTTATTTTCCACCATAT
TGCCGTCTTTTGGCAATGTGAGGGCCCGGAAACCTGGCCCTGTCTTCTTGACGAGCATTCCTAGGGGTCT
TTCCCCTCTCGCCAAAGGAATGCAAGGTCTGTTGAATGTCGTGAAGGAAGCAGTTCCTCTGGAAGCTTCT
TGAAGACAAACAACGTCTGTAGCGACCCTTTGCAGGCAGCGGAACCCCCCACCTGGCGACAGGTGCCTCT
GCGGCCAAAAGCCACGTGTATAAGATACACCTGCAAAGGCGGCACAACCCCAGTGCCACGTTGTGAGTTG
GATAGTTGTGGAAAGAGTCAAATGGCTCTCCTCAAGCGTATTCAACAAGGGGCTGAAGGATGCCCAGAAG
GTACCCCATTGTATGGGATCTGATCTGGGGCCTCGGTGCACATGCTTTACATGTGTTTAGTCGAGGTTAA
AAAAACGTCTAGGCCCCCCGAACCACGGGGACGTGGTTTTCCTTTGAAAAACACGATGATAATATGGGCA
CCGAGTACAAGCCCACGGTGCGCCTCGCCACCCGCGACGACGTCCCCCGGGCCGTACGCACCCTCGCCGC
CGCGTTCGCCGACTACCCCGCCACGCGCCACACCGTCGACCCGGACCGCCACATCGAGCGGGTCACCGAG
CTGCAAGAACTCTTCCTCACGCGCGTCGGGCTCGACATCGGCAAGGTGTGGGTCGCGGACGACGGCGCCG
CGGTGGCGGTCTGGACCACGCCGGAGAGCGTCGAAGCGGGGGCGGTGTTCGCCGAGATCGGCCCGCGCAT
GGCCGAGTTGAGCGGTTCCCGGCTGGCCGCGCAGCAACAGATGGAAGGCCTCCTGGCGCCGCACCGGCCC
AAGGAGCCCGCGTGGTTCCTGGCCACCGTCGGCGTCTCGCCCGACCACCAGGGCAAGGGTCTGGGCAGCG
CCGTCGTGCTCCCCGGAGTGGAGGCGGCCGAGCGCGCCGGGGTGCCCGCCTTCCTGGAGACCTCCGCGCC
CCGCAACCTCCCCTTCTACGAGCGGCTCGGCTTCACCGTCACCGCCGACGTCGAGGTGCCCGAAGGACCG
CGCACCTGGTGCATGACCCGCAAGCCCGGTGCCTGAGGCGCGTTGAATTCCCGATAATCAACCTCTGGAT
TACAAAATTTGTGAAAGATTGACTGGTATTCTTAACTATGTTGCTCCTTTTACGCTATGTGGATACGCTG
CTTTAATGCCTTTGTATCATGCTATTGCTTCCCGTATGGCTTTCATTTTCTCCTCCTTGTATAAATCCTG
GTTGCTGTCTCTTTATGAGGAGTTGTGGCCCGTTGTCAGGCAACGTGGCGTGGTGTGCACTGTGTTTGCT
GACGCAACCCCCACTGGTTGGGGCATTGCCACCACCTGTCAGCTCCTTTCCGGGACTTTCGCTTTCCCCC
TCCCTATTGCCACGGCGGAACTCATCGCCGCCTGCCTTGCCCGCTGCTGGACAGGGGCTCGGCTGTTGGG
CACTGACAATTCCGTGGTGTTGTCGGGGAAGCTGACGTCCTTTCCATGGCTGCTCGCCTGTGTTGCCACC
TGGATTCTGCGCGGGACGTCCTTCTGCTACGTCCCTTCGGCCCTCAATCCAGCGGACCTTCCTTCCCGCG
GCCTGCTGCCGGCTCTGCGGCCTCTTCCGCGTCTTCGCCTTCGCCCTCAGACGAGTCGGATCTCCCTTTG
GGCCGCCTCCCCGCATCGGGAATTCTGTCGACTGGTACCTTTAAGACCAATGACTTACAAGGCAGCTGTA
GATCTTAGCCACTTTTTAAAAGAAAAGGGGGGACTGGAAGGGCTAATTCACTCCCAACGAAGACAAAATC
GTCGAGAGATGCTGCATATAAGCAGCTGCTTTTTGCTTGTACTGGGTCTCTCTGGTTAGACCAGATCTGA
GCCTGGGAGCTCTCTGGCTAACTAGGGAACCCACTGCTTAAGCCTCAATAAAGCTTGCCTTGAGTGCTTC
AAGTAGTGTGTGCCCGTCTGTTGTGTGACTCTGGTAACTAGAGATCCCTCAGACCCTTTTAGTCAGTGTG
GAAAATCTCTAGCAGTAGTAGTTCATGTCATCTTATTATTCAGTATTTATAACTTGCAAAGAAATGAATA
TCAGAGAGTGAGAGGCCTTGACATTATAATAGATTTAGCAGGAATTGAACTAGGAGTGGAGCACACAGGC
AAAGCTGCAGAAGTACTTGGAAGAAGCCACCAGAGATACTCACGATTCTGCA
